>Addgene plasmid #185173 | pST_O23764_CRAPL (pBS0323) | addgene full sequence | sequence record 366750 | Addgene NGS Result
GATCGGGAGATCTCCCGATCCCCTATGGTGCACTCTCAGTACAATCTGCTCTGATGCCGCATAGTTAAGC
CAGTATCTGCTCCCTGCTTGTGTGTTGGAGGTCGCTGAGTAGTGCGCGAGCAAAATTTAAGCTACAACAA
GGCAAGGCTTGACCGACAATTGCATGAAGAATCTGCTTAGGGTTAGGCGTTTTGCGCTGCTTCGCGATGT
ACGGGCCAGATATACGCGTTGACATTGATTATTGACTAGTTATTAATAGTAATCAATTACGGGGTCATTA
GTTCATAGCCCATATATGGAGTTCCGCGTTACATAACTTACGGTAAATGGCCCGCCTGGCTGACCGCCCA
ACGACCCCCGCCCATTGACGTCAATAATGACGTATGTTCCCATAGTAACGCCAATAGGGACTTTCCATTG
ACGTCAATGGGTGGAGTATTTACGGTAAACTGCCCACTTGGCAGTACATCAAGTGTATCATATGCCAAGT
ACGCCCCCTATTGACGTCAATGACGGTAAATGGCCCGCCTGGCATTATGCCCAGTACATGACCTTATGGG
ACTTTCCTACTTGGCAGTACATCTACGTATTAGTCATCGCTATTACCATGGTGATGCGGTTTTGGCAGTA
CATCAATGGGCGTGGATAGCGGTTTGACTCACGGGGATTTCCAAGTCTCCACCCCATTGACGTCAATGGG
AGTTTGTTTTGGCACCAAAATCAACGGGACTTTCCAAAATGTCGTAACAACTCCGCCCCATTGACGCAAA
TGGGCGGTAGGCGTGTACGGTGGGAGGTCTATATAAGCAGAGCTCTCTGGCTAACTAGAGAACCCACTGC
TTACTGGCTTATCGAAATTAATACGACTCACTATAGGGAGACCCAAGCTGGCTAGCCACCATGGAGTCTC
AATTACACAGACCTACAGAACAGGAGGTTATGGAGGGGCAGACCGCCGACCACGGAGAGAAGAAATCTAT
GTTGGCCAAGGTCAAAGAGAAGGCCAAGAAGCTCAAAGGCAGTATCAACAAAAAGCACGGATCTAGTCAG
GACGACGACGCCGATAACGACGAGGAGATCAATACCAGTCCTGCTGTGCACGGGGCCCCCGGCACTAGCC
CCCCTCCACCAACACAGGGAGGAGAATACGGCGGCTTGAGCGAGAGAGACGTTAACATCCCGCACCCTCT
CGCCAGTACACAGGCCAACCTGGACAAGCCTGCCGATGTGACCGATGCCAGTAGAGAATTGCAGGTTCCA
CCCCCTGTCCCAGAGACAACTCCCGAGGTGTCTGACAAAGGGTTGACAGAGGACTTGGGGTCCAACGCTG
GGCAGGGAGTCAAAGAATCCGACGTGGATAGTTTAACCCAGGGCCTGAAGGGGGTGAACTACGGCGGGGA
CGACTCAAACCCCCTTAGCGGCCAGGAGCACCAGACCATCTCCGACGAACCAAAATCCCTCCCAGGCCAG
GGCAACGACCTGCCCCAGTCTCACCCCTCTTCCGAGGACGAGCCCAAGAAATTCGACGCCAACGACCAGC
CACAGTCCATGCCACAGGATACCATCACCGGGAAGTTGTCCAGTGTGCCCGCTGTGATCATTGACAGGGC
CGCCGCCGCCAAGAACGTGGTGGCCTCTAAGCTGGGGTATGGCGGGTCGCAGGCCCAGGAGTCAGCCGCA
GACGCGGGCGCCGCCCAGCAGAAGAAGCCGCTGACCGAGACCGCTGCTGAGTATAAGAACCTGGTGGCTG
AAAAGCTGACTCCAGTGTACGAGAAAGTGGCCGGAGCCGGGTCCACTGTTACCTCCAAGGTATGGGGCAG
TGGCGGCACTACCGCCGGCGAGCAGACACAGGGGGGGGAGGGCGTGGTGGACGGTGGAGGAGCTGCTTCT
AATAAGGGCGTGTTCACAAAAGACTACCTGAGTGAGAAGCTGAAGCCCGGTGACGAGGATAAGGCTCTGT
CCCAGGCCATTATGGAGAAACTTCAGCTCTCTAAGAAGCCCGCCGTGGAGGGAGGCGCCGGAGACGAGAC
CAAGGCTTCCGAGAGCAGCCCCGGTGTGGTGGGCACGATTAAAGGAGCAGTTGGAAGCCTTATTGGGGGA
GGGAACAAAAGCTCTGGAGCAGAAAGTGCCGCTGCTGCAGACGAGCAGACGCAGGCATTGGGGGAGTGAG
GATCTGGGGACTACAAGGACGACGACGACAAGTGAACCCGCTGATCAGCCTCGACTGTGCCTTCTAGTTG
CCAGCCATCTGTTGTTTGCCCCTCCCCCGTGCCTTCCTTGACCCTGGAAGGTGCCACTCCCACTGTCCTT
TCCTAATAAAATGAGGAAATTGCATCGCATTGTCTGAGTAGGTGTCATTCTATTCTGGGGGGTGGGGTGG
GGCAGGACAGCAAGGGGGAGGATTGGGAAGACAATAGCAGGCATGCTGGGGATGCGGTGGGCTCTATGGC
TTCTGAGGCGGAAAGAACCAGCTGGGGCTCTAGGGGGTATCCCC
[124 nt withheld, positions 2495-2618]
C
[91 nt withheld, positions 2620-2710]
A
[49 nt withheld, positions 2712-2760]
CCTTTGACGTTGGAGTCCACGTTCTTT
[37 nt withheld, positions 2788-2824]
ACCCTATCTCGGTCTATTCTTTTGATTTATAAGGGATTTTGCCGATTTCGGCCTATTGGTTAAAAAATGA
GCTGATTTAACAAAAATTTAACGCGAATTAATTCTGTGGAATGTGTGTCAGTTAGGGTGTGGAAAGTCCC
CAGGCTCCCCAGCAGGCAGAAGTATGCAAAGCATGCATCTCAATTAGTCAGCAACCAGGTGTGGAAAGTC
CCCAGGCTCCCCAGCAGGCAGAAGTATGCAAAGCATGCATCTCAATTAGTCAGCAACCATAGTCCCGCCC
CTAACTCCGCCCATCCCGCCCCTAACTCCGCCCAGTTCCGCCCATTCTCCGCCCCATGGCTGACTAATTT
TTTTTATTTATGCAGAGGCCGAGGCCGCCTCTGCCTCTGAGCTATTCCAGAAGTAGTGAGGAGGCTTTTT
TGGAGGCCTAGGCTTTTGCAAAAAGCTCCCGGGAGCTTGTATATCCATTTTCGGATCTGATCAGCACGTG
TTGACAATTAATCATCGGCATAGTATATCGGCATAGTATAATACGACAAGGTGAGGAACTAAACCATGGC
CAAGTTGACCAGTGCCGTTCCGGTGCTCACCGCGCGCGACGTCGCCGGAGCGGTCGAGTTCTGGACCGAC
CGGCTCGGGTTCTCCCGGGACTTCGTGGAGGACGACTTCGCCGGTGTGGTCCGGGACGACGTGACCCTGT
TCATCAGCGCGGTCCAGGACCAGGTGGTGCCGGACAACACCCTGGCCTGGGTGTGGGTGCGCGGCCTGGA
CGAGCTGTACGCCGAGTGGTCGGAGGTCGTGTCCACGAACTTCCGGGACGCCTCCGGGCCGGCCATGACC
GAGATCGGCGAGCAGCCGTGGGGGCGGGAGTTCGCCCTGCGCGACCCGGCCGGCAACTGCGTGCACTTCG
TGGCCGAGGAGCAGGACTGACACGTGCTACGAGATTTCGATTCCACCGCCGCCTTCTATGAAAGGTTGGG
CTTCGGAATCGTTTTCCGGGACGCCGGCTGGATGATCCTCCAGCGCGGGGATCTCATGCTGGAGTTCTTC
GCCCACCCCAACTTGTTTATTGCAGCTTATAATGGTTACAAATAAAGCAATAGCATCACAAATTTCACAA
ATAAAGCATTTTTTTCACTGCATTCTAGTTGTGGTTTGTCCAAACTCATCAATGTATCTTATCATGTCTG
TATACCGTCGACCTCTAGCTAGAGCTTGGCGTAATCATGGTCATAGCTGTTTCCTGTGTGAAATTGTTAT
CCGCTCACAATTCCACACAACATACGAGCCGGAAGCATAAAGTGTAAAGCCTGGGGTGCCTAATGAGTGA
GCTAACTTACATTAATTGCGTTGCGCTCACTGCCCGCTTTCCAGTCGGGAAACCTGTCGTGCCAGCTGCA
TTAATGAATCGGCCAACGCGCGGGGAGAGGCGGTTTGCGTATTGGGCGCTCTTCCGCTTCCTCGCTCACT
GACTCGCTGCGCTCGGTCGTTCGGCTGCGGCGAGCGGTATCAGCTCACTCAAAGGCGGTAATACGGTTAT
CCACAGAATCAGGGGATAACGCAGGAAAGAACATGTGAGCAAAAGGCCAGCAAAAGGCCAGGAACCGTAA
AAAGGCCGCGTTGCTGGCGTTTTTCCATAGGCTCCGCCCCCCTGACGAGCATCACAAAAATCGACGCTCA
AGTCAGAGGTGGCGAAACCCGACAGGACTATAAAGATACCAGGCGTTTCCCCCTGGAAGCTCCCTCGTGC
GCTCTCCTGTTCCGACCCTGCCGCTTACCGGATACCTGTCCGCCTTTCTCCCTTCGGGAAGCGTGGCGCT
TTCTCATAGCTCACGCTGTAGGTATCTCAGTTCGGTGTAGGTCGTTCGCTCCAAGCTGGGCTGTGTGCAC
GAACCCCCCGTTCAGCCCGACCGCTGCGCCTTATCCGGTAACTATCGTCTTGAGTCCAACCCGGTAAGAC
ACGACTTATCGCCACTGGCAGCAGCCACTGGTAACAGGATTAGCAGAGCGAGGTATGTAGGCGGTGCTAC
AGAGTTCTTGAAGTGGTGGCCTAACTACGGCTACACTAGAAGAACAGTATTTGGTATCTGCGCTCTGCTG
AAGCCAGTTACCTTCGGAAAAAGAGTTGGTAGCTCTTGATCCGGCAAACAAACCACCGCTGGTAGCGGTG
GTTTTTTTGTTTGCAAGCAGCAGATTACGCGCAGAAAAAAAGGATCTCAAGAAGATCCTTTGATCTTTTC
TACGGGGTCTGACGCTCAGTGGAACGAAAACTCACGTTAAGGGATTTTGGTCATGAGATTATCAAAAAGG
ATCTTCACCTAGATCCTTTTAAATTAAAAATGAAGTTTTAAATCAATCTAAAGTATATATGAGTAAACTT
GGTCTGACAGTTACCAATGCTTAATCAGTGAGGCACCTATCTCAGCGATCTGTCTATTTCGTTCATCCAT
AGTTGCCTGACTCCCCGTCGTGTAGATAACTACGATACGGGAGGGCTTACCATCTGGCCCCAGTGCTGCA
ATGATACCGCGAGACCCACGCTCACCGGCTCCAGATTTATCAGCAATAAACCAGCCAGCCGGAAGGGCCG
AGCGCAGAAGTGGTCCTGCAACTTTATCCGCCTCCATCCAGTCTATTAATTGTTGCCGGGAAGCTAGAGT
AAGTAGTTCGCCAGTTAATAGTTTGCGCAACGTTGTTGCCATTGCTACAGGCATCGTGGTGTCACGCTCG
TCGTTTGGTATGGCTTCATTCAGCTCCGGTTCCCAACGATCAAGGCGAGTTACATGATCCCCCATGTTGT
GCAAAAAAGCGGTTAGCTCCTTCGGTCCTCCGATCGTTGTCAGAAGTAAGTTGGCCGCAGTGTTATCACT
CATGGTTATGGCAGCACTGCATAATTCTCTTACTGTCATGCCATCCGTAAGATGCTTTTCTGTGACTGGT
GAGTACTCAACCAAGTCATTCTGAGAATAGTGTATGCGGCGACCGAGTTGCTCTTGCCCGGCGTCAATAC
GGGATAATACCGCGCCACATAGCAGAACTTTAAAAGTGCTCATCATTGGAAAACGTTCTTCGGGGCGAAA
ACTCTCAAGGATCTTACCGCTGTTGAGATCCAGTTCGATGTAACCCACTCGTGCACCCAACTGATCTTCA
GCATCTTTTACTTTCACCAGCGTTTCTGGGTGAGCAAAAACAGGAAGGCAAAATGCCGCAAAAAAGGGAA
TAAGGGCGACACGGAAATGTTGAATACTCATACTCTTCCTTTTTCAATATTATTGAAGCATTTATCAGGG
TTATTGTCTCATGAGCGGATACATATTTGAATGTATTTAGAAAAATAAACAAATAGGGGTTCCGCGCACA
TTTCCCCGAAAAGTGCCACCTGACGTCGACG
Features (pLannotate 1.2.2; 21 found; start..end, strand, type, name):
     24..76      -  misc_feature   bom (fragment): basis of mobility region from pBR322
    231..610     +  enhancer       CMV enhancer: human cytomegalovirus immediate early enhancer
    611..814     +  promoter       CMV promoter: human cytomegalovirus (CMV) immediate early promoter
    810..843     +  LTR            5' LTR (truncated) (fragment): truncated 5' long terminal repeat (LTR) from HIV-1
    859..877     +  promoter       T7 promoter: promoter for bacteriophage T7 RNA polymerase
   2182..2202    +  CDS            FLAG (fragment): FLAG® epitope tag, followed by an enterokinase cleavage site
   2225..2449    +  polyA_signal   bGH poly(A) signal: bovine growth hormone polyadenylation signal
   2453..2474    +  promoter       SV40 promoter (fragment): SV40 enhancer and early promoter
   2495..2923    +  rep_origin     f1 ori (sequence partly withheld): f1 bacteriophage origin of replication; arrow indicates direction of (+) strand synthesis
   2937..3266    +  promoter       SV40 promoter: SV40 enhancer and early promoter
   3314..3361    +  promoter       EM7 promoter: synthetic bacterial promoter&nbsp
   3380..3754    +  CDS            BleoR: antibiotic-binding protein; Sh ble from Streptoalloteichus hindustanus; confers resistance to bleomycin, phleomycin, and Zeocin™
   3764..3889    +  CDS            ble (fragment): BLE_KLEPN - Experimental evidence at protein level: Swiss-Prot protein existence level 1. Binding protein with a strong affinity to the bleomycin family of antibiotics. Binds to CL990; an antimitotic-antibiotic compound. From Klebsiella pneumoniae.
   3884..4005    +  polyA_signal   SV40 poly(A) signal: SV40 polyadenylation signal
   4078..4094    -  protein_bind   lac operator: The lac repressor binds to the lac operator to inhibit transcription in E. coli. This inhibition can be relieved by adding lactose or isopropyl-β-D-thiogalactopyranoside (IPTG). lac repressor encoded by lacI
   4102..4132    -  promoter       lac promoter: promoter for the E. coli lac operon
   4147..4168    -  protein_bind   CAP binding site: CAP binding activates transcription in the presence of cAMP. E. coli catabolite activator protein
   4181..4273    -  CDS            lacI (fragment): lac repressor; lacI; The lac repressor binds to the lac operator to inhibit transcription in E. coli. This inhibition can be relieved by adding lactose or isopropyl-β-D-thiogalactopyranoside (IPTG).
   4456..5044    -  rep_origin     ori: high-copy-number ColE1/pMB1/pBR322/pUC origin of replication
   5215..6075    -  CDS            AmpR: β-lactamase; bla; confers resistance to ampicillin, carbenicillin, and related antibiotics
   6076..6180    -  promoter       AmpR promoter: bla
