[The description below was written by a language model from this plasmid's Addgene catalogue record and pLannotate feature annotations shown in this document.]
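Description:
pST_O23764_CRAPL (pBS0323) is a mammalian expression plasmid built on a backbone recorded as YK 02, carrying the coding sequence for O23764_CRAPL, a protein from the resurrection plant Craterostigma plantagineum. The sequenced plasmid is about 6.2 kb. It is maintained in E. coli at high copy through a ColE1/pUC-type origin and selected with ampicillin via the β-lactamase gene and its native promoter. An f1 origin is also present, along with short remnants of lac regulatory sequence and a bom fragment that are carry-overs from the cloning backbone.

The 1,305 bp insert, introduced by Gibson assembly, is not itself annotated in the feature table, but it corresponds to the unannotated interval lying downstream of the human CMV immediate-early enhancer and promoter and a T7 promoter, and upstream of the bovine growth hormone polyadenylation signal. A partial FLAG epitope match sits at the 3' end of this interval, suggesting a C-terminal tag for detection, although the catalogue fields do not mention a tag. A short hit labelled as a truncated HIV-1 LTR next to the CMV promoter is a small fragment and does not indicate a lentiviral vector. A second cassette places the Sh ble gene under tandem SV40 early and EM7 promoters with an SV40 poly(A) signal, which would allow Zeocin selection in mammalian cells or bacteria.

The construct was made to express this extremotolerance-associated protein in human cells. The depositor notes it was among the best-performing candidates in an apoptosis assay, where it protected cells from apoptosis, with the empty pSecTag2 B vector serving as the negative control.
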