Addgene plasmid #185173: pST_O23764_CRAPL (pBS0323)
Purpose: For the mammalian expression of the resurrection plant (Craterostigma plantagineum) protein O23764_CRAPL. This is one of the top performing targets in our apoptosis assay (it protected from apoptosis).
Depositing lab: Pamela Silver. Depositing organization: Harvard Medical School. Publication: Natural and Designed Proteins Inspired by Extremotolerant Organisms Can Form Condensates and Attenuate Apoptosis in Human Cells. Veling MT, Nguyen DT, Thadani NN, Oster ME, Rollins NJ, Brock KP, Bethel NP, Lim S, Baker D, Way JC, Marks DS, Chang RL, Silver PA. ACS Synth Biol. 2022 Mar 18;11(3):1292-1302. doi: 10.1021/acssynbio.1c00572. Epub 2022 Feb 18. PubMed 35176859.
Backbone
  Vector backbone: YK 02
  Vector type: Mammalian Expression
Growth in bacteria
  Bacterial resistance: Ampicillin, 100 μg/mL
  Growth temperature: 37°C
  Growth strain: DH5alpha
  Copy number: High Copy
Gene/Insert
  Gene/Insert name: O23764_CRAPL
  Species: C. plantagineum
  Insert size (bp): 1305
  Cloning method: Gibson Cloning
Terms and licenses: Academic/Nonprofit Terms; Industry Terms: Not Available to Industry
Depositor comments: This is one of the top performing targets in our apoptosis assay (it protected from apoptosis). See supplemental table 2 in our paper to see its performance in our assay. The negative control for this assay is pSecTag2 B which can be obtained from Thermo here https://www.thermofisher.com/order/catalog/product/V90020
How to cite: pST_O23764_CRAPL (pBS0323) was a gift from Pamela Silver (Addgene plasmid # 185173 ; http://n2t.net/addgene:185173 ; RRID:Addgene_185173)
